>Addgene plasmid #76000 | STK26 gRNA (BRDN0001149381) | addgene full sequence | sequence record 184986 | Addgene Assembled Sequence
CCCGGGTGCAAAGATGGATAAAGTTTTAAACAGAGAGGAATCTTTGCAGCTAATGGACCTTCTAGGTCTT
GAAAGGAGTGGGAATTGGCTCCGGTGCCCGTCAGTGGGCAGAGCGCACATCGCCCACAGTCCCCGAGAAG
TTGGGGGGAGGGGTCGGCAATTGATCCGGTGCCTAGAGAAGGTGGCGCGGGGTAAACTGGGAAAGTGATG
TCGTGTACTGGCTCCGCCTTTTTCCCGAGGGTGGGGGAGAACCGTATATAAGTGCAGTAGTCGCCGTGAA
CGTTCTTTTTCGCAACGGGTTTGCCGCCAGAACACAGGTAAGTGCCGTGTGTGGTTCCCGCGGGCCTGGC
CTCTTTACGGGTTATGGCCCTTGCGTGCCTTGAATTACTTCCACCTGGCTGCAGTACGTGATTCTTGATC
CCGAGCTTCGGGTTGGAAGTGGGTGGGAGAGTTCGAGGCCTTGCGCTTAAGGAGCCCCTTCGCCTCGTGC
TTGAGTTGAGGCCTGGCCTGGGCGCTGGGGCCGCCGCGTGCGAATCTGGTGGCACCTTCGCGCCTGTCTC
GCTGCTTTCGATAAGTCTCTAGCCATTTAAAATTTTTGATGACCTGCTGCGACGCTTTTTTTCTGGCAAG
ATAGTCTTGTAAATGCGGGCCAAGATCTGCACACTGGTATTTCGGTTTTTGGGGCCGCGGGCGGCGACGG
GGCCCGTGCGTCCCAGCGCACATGTTCGGCGAGGCGGGGCCTGCGAGCGCGGCCACCGAGAATCGGACGG
GGGTAGTCTCAAGCTGGCCGGCCTGCTCTGGTGCCTGGCCTCGCGCCGCCGTGTATCGCCCCGCCCTGGG
CGGCAAGGCTGGCCCGGTCGGCACCAGTTGCGTGAGCGGAAAGATGGCCGCTTCCCGGCCCTGCTGCAGG
GAGCTCAAAATGGAGGACGCGGCGCTCGGGAGAGCGGGCGGGTGAGTCACCCACACAAAGGAAAAGGGCC
TTTCCGTCCTCAGCCGTCGCTTCATGTGACTCCACGGAGTACCGGGCGCCGTCCAGGCACCTCGATTAGT
TCTCGAGCTTTTGGAGTACGTCGTCTTTAGGTTGGGGGGAGGGGTTTTATGCGATGGAGTTTCCCCACAC
TGAGTGGGTGGAGACTGAAGTTAGGCCAGCTTGGCACTTGATGTAATTCTCCTTGGAATTTGCCCTTTTT
GAGTTTGGATCTTGGTTCATTCTCAAGCCTCAGACAGTGGTTCAAAGTTTTTTTCTTCCATTTCAGGTGT
CGTGACGTACGGCCACCATGACCGAGTACAAGCCCACGGTGCGCCTCGCCACCCGCGACGACGTCCCCAG
GGCCGTACGCACCCTCGCCGCCGCGTTCGCCGACTACCCCGCCACGCGCCACACCGTCGATCCGGACCGC
CACATCGAGCGGGTCACCGAGCTGCAAGAACTCTTCCTCACGCGCGTCGGGCTCGACATCGGCAAGGTGT
GGGTCGCGGACGACGGCGCCGCCGTGGCGGTCTGGACCACGCCGGAGAGCGTCGAAGCGGGGGCGGTGTT
CGCCGAGATCGGCCCGCGCATGGCCGAGTTGAGCGGTTCCCGGCTGGCCGCGCAGCAACAGATGGAAGGC
CTCCTGGCGCCGCACCGGCCCAAGGAGCCCGCGTGGTTCCTGGCCACCGTCGGAGTCTCGCCCGACCACC
AGGGCAAGGGTCTGGGCAGCGCCGTCGTGCTCCCCGGAGTGGAGGCGGCCGAGCGCGCCGGGGTGCCCGC
CTTCCTGGAGACCTCCGCGCCCCGCAACCTCCCCTTCTACGAGCGGCTCGGCTTCACCGTCACCGCCGAC
GTCGAGGTGCCCGAAGGACCGCGCACCTGGTGCATGACCCGCAAGCCCGGTGCCTGAACGCGTTAAGTCG
ACAATCAACCTCTGGATTACAAAATTTGTGAAAGATTGACTGGTATTCTTAACTATGTTGCTCCTTTTAC
GCTATGTGGATACGCTGCTTTAATGCCTTTGTATCATGCTATTGCTTCCCGTATGGCTTTCATTTTCTCC
TCCTTGTATAAATCCTGGTTGCTGTCTCTTTATGAGGAGTTGTGGCCCGTTGTCAGGCAACGTGGCGTGG
TGTGCACTGTGTTTGCTGACGCAACCCCCACTGGTTGGGGCATTGCCACCACCTGTCAGCTCCTTTCCGG
GACTTTCGCTTTCCCCCTCCCTATTGCCACGGCGGAACTCATCGCCGCCTGCCTTGCCCGCTGCTGGACA
GGGGCTCGGCTGTTGGGCACTGACAATTCCGTGGTGTTGTCGGGGAAATCATCGTCCTTTCCTTGGCTGC
TCGCCTGTGTTGCCACCTGGATTCTGCGCGGGACGTCCTTCTGCTACGTCCCTTCGGCCCTCAATCCAGC
GGACCTTCCTTCCCGCGGCCTGCTGCCGGCTCTGCGGCCTCTTCCGCGTCTTCGCCTTCGCCCTCAGACG
AGTCGGATCTCCCTTTGGGCCGCCTCCCCGCGTCGACTTTAAGACCAATGACTTACAAGGCAGCTGTAGA
TCTTAGCCACTTTTTAAAAGAAAAGGGGGGACTGGAAGGGCTAATTCACTCCCAACGAAGACAAGATCTG
CTTTTTGCTTGTACTGGGTCTCTCTGGTTAGACCAGATCTGAGCCTGGGAGCTCTCTGGCTAACTAGGGA
ACCCACTGCTTAAGCCTCAATAAAGCTTGCCTTGAGTGCTTCAAGTAGTGTGTGCCCGTCTGTTGTGTGA
CTCTGGTAACTAGAGATCCCTCAGACCCTTTTAGTCAGTGTGGAAAATCTCTAGCAGTACGTATAGTAGT
TCATGTCATCTTATTATTCAGTATTTATAACTTGCAAAGAAATGAATATCAGAGAGTGAGAGGAACTTGT
TTATTGCAGCTTATAATGGTTACAAATAAAGCAATAGCATCACAAATTTCACAAATAAAGCATTTTTTTC
ACTGCATTCTAGTTGTGGTTTGTCCAAACTCATCAATGTATCTTATCATGTCTGGCTCTAGCTATCCCGC
CCCTAACTCCGCCCATCCCGCCCCTAACTCCGCCCAGTTCCGCCCATTCTCCGCCCCATGGCTGACTAAT
TTTTTTTATTTATGCAGAGGCCGAGGCCGCCTCGGCCTCTGAGCTATTCCAGAAGTAGTGAGGAGGCTTT
TTTGGAGGCCTAGGGACGTACCCAATTCGCCCTATAGTGAGTCGTATTACGCGCGCTCACTGGCCGTCGT
TTTACAACGTCGTGACTGGGAAAACCCTGGCGTTACCCAACTTAATCGCCTTGCAGCACATCCCCCTTTC
GCCAGCTGGCGTAATAGCGAAGAGGCCCGCACCGATCGCCCTTCCCAACAGTTGCGCAGCCTGAATGGCG
AATGGG
[124 nt withheld, positions 3367-3490]
C
[91 nt withheld, positions 3492-3582]
A
[49 nt withheld, positions 3584-3632]
CCTTTGACGTTGGAGTCCACGTTCTTT
[37 nt withheld, positions 3660-3696]
ACCCTATCTCGGTCTATTCTTTTGATTTATAAGGGATTTTGCCGATTTCGGCCTATTGGTTAAAAAATGA
GCTGATTTAACAAAAATTTAACGCGAATTTTAACAAAATATTAACGCTTACAATTTAGGTGGCACTTTTC
GGGGAAATGTGCGCGGAACCCCTATTTGTTTATTTTTCTAAATACATTCAAATATGTATCCGCTCATGAG
ACAATAACCCTGATAAATGCTTCAATAATATTGAAAAAGGAAGAGTATGAGTATTCAACATTTCCGTGTC
GCCCTTATTCCCTTTTTTGCGGCATTTTGCCTTCCTGTTTTTGCTCACCCAGAAACGCTGGTGAAAGTAA
AAGATGCTGAAGATCAGTTGGGTGCACGAGTGGGTTACATCGAACTGGATCTCAACAGCGGTAAGATCCT
TGAGAGTTTTCGCCCCGAAGAACGTTTTCCAATGATGAGCACTTTTAAAGTTCTGCTATGTGGCGCGGTA
TTATCCCGTATTGACGCCGGGCAAGAGCAACTCGGTCGCCGCATACACTATTCTCAGAATGACTTGGTTG
AGTACTCACCAGTCACAGAAAAGCATCTTACGGATGGCATGACAGTAAGAGAATTATGCAGTGCTGCCAT
AACCATGAGTGATAACACTGCGGCCAACTTACTTCTGACAACGATCGGAGGACCGAAGGAGCTAACCGCT
TTTTTGCACAACATGGGGGATCATGTAACTCGCCTTGATCGTTGGGAACCGGAGCTGAATGAAGCCATAC
CAAACGACGAGCGTGACACCACGATGCCTGTAGCAATGGCAACAACGTTGCGCAAACTATTAACTGGCGA
ACTACTTACTCTAGCTTCCCGGCAACAATTAATAGACTGGATGGAGGCGGATAAAGTTGCAGGACCACTT
CTGCGCTCGGCCCTTCCGGCTGGCTGGTTTATTGCTGATAAATCTGGAGCCGGTGAGCGTGGGTCTCGCG
GTATCATTGCAGCACTGGGGCCAGATGGTAAGCCCTCCCGTATCGTAGTTATCTACACGACGGGGAGTCA
GGCAACTATGGATGAACGAAATAGACAGATCGCTGAGATAGGTGCCTCACTGATTAAGCATTGGTAACTG
TCAGACCAAGTTTACTCATATATACTTTAGATTGATTTAAAACTTCATTTTTAATTTAAAAGGATCTAGG
TGAAGATCCTTTTTGATAATCTCATGACCAAAATCCCTTAACGTGAGTTTTCGTTCCACTGAGCGTCAGA
CCCCGTAGAAAAGATCAAAGGATCTTCTTGAGATCCTTTTTTTCTGCGCGTAATCTGCTGCTTGCAAACA
AAAAAACCACCGCTACCAGCGGTGGTTTGTTTGCCGGATCAAGAGCTACCAACTCTTTTTCCGAAGGTAA
CTGGCTTCAGCAGAGCGCAGATACCAAATACTGTTCTTCTAGTGTAGCCGTAGTTAGGCCACCACTTCAA
GAACTCTGTAGCACCGCCTACATACCTCGCTCTGCTAATCCTGTTACCAGTGGCTGCTGCCAGTGGCGAT
AAGTCGTGTCTTACCGGGTTGGACTCAAGACGATAGTTACCGGATAAGGCGCAGCGGTCGGGCTGAACGG
GGGGTTCGTGCACACAGCCCAGCTTGGAGCGAACGACCTACACCGAACTGAGATACCTACAGCGTGAGCT
ATGAGAAAGCGCCACGCTTCCCGAAGGGAGAAAGGCGGACAGGTATCCGGTAAGCGGCAGGGTCGGAACA
GGAGAGCGCACGAGGGAGCTTCCAGGGGGAAACGCCTGGTATCTTTATAGTCCTGTCGGGTTTCGCCACC
TCTGACTTGAGCGTCGATTTTTGTGATGCTCGTCAGGGGGGCGGAGCCTATGGAAAAACGCCAGCAACGC
GGCCTTTTTACGGTTCCTGGCCTTTTGCTGGCCTTTTGCTCACATGTTCTTTCCTGCGTTATCCCCTGAT
TCTGTGGATAACCGTATTACCGCCTTTGAGTGAGCTGATACCGCTCGCCGCAGCCGAACGACCGAGCGCA
GCGAGTCAGTGAGCGAGGAAGCGGAAGAGCGCCCAATACGCAAACCGCCTCTCCCCGCGCGTTGGCCGAT
TCATTAATGCAGCTGGCACGACAGGTTTCCCGACTGGAAAGCGGGCAGTGAGCGCAACGCAATTAATGTG
AGTTAGCTCACTCATTAGGCACCCCAGGCTTTACACTTTATGCTTCCGGCTCGTATGTTGTGTGGAATTG
TGAGCGGATAACAATTTCACACAGGAAACAGCTATGACCATGATTACGCCAAGCGCGCAATTAACCCTCA
CTAAAGGGAACAAAAGCTGGAGCTGCAAGCTTAATGTAGTCTTATGCAATACTCTTGTAGTCTTGCAACA
TGGTAACGATGAGTTAGCAACATGCCTTACAAGGAGAGAAAAAGCACCGTGCATGCCGATTGGTGGAAGT
AAGGTGGTACGATCGTGCCTTATTAGGAAGGCAACAGACGGGTCTGACATGGATTGGACGAACCACTGAA
TTGCCGCATTGCAGAGATATTGTATTTAAGTGCCTAGCTCGATACATAAACGGGTCTCTCTGGTTAGACC
AGATCTGAGCCTGGGAGCTCTCTGGCTAACTAGGGAACCCACTGCTTAAGCCTCAATAAAGCTTGCCTTG
AGTGCTTCAAGTAGTGTGTGCCCGTCTGTTGTGTGACTCTGGTAACTAGAGATCCCTCAGACCCTTTTAG
TCAGTGTGGAAAATCTCTAGCAGTGGCGCCCGAACAGGGACTTGAAAGCGAAAGGGAAACCAGAGGAGCT
CTCTCGACGCAGGACTCGGCTTGCTGAAGCGCGCACGGCAAGAGGCGAGGGGCGGCGACTGGTGAGTACG
CCAAAAATTTTGACTAGCGGAGGCTAGAAGGAGAGAGATGGGTGCGAGAGCGTCAGTATTAAGCGGGGGA
GAATTAGATCGCGATGGGAAAAAATTCGGTTAAGGCCAGGGGGAAAGAAAAAATATAAATTAAAACATAT
AGTATGGGCAAGCAGGGAGCTAGAACGATTCGCAGTTAATCCTGGCCTGTTAGAAACATCAGAAGGCTGT
AGACAAATACTGGGACAGCTACAACCATCCCTTCAGACAGGATCAGAAGAACTTAGATCATTATATAATA
CAGTAGCAACCCTCTATTGTGTGCATCAAAGGATAGAGATAAAAGACACCAAGGAAGCTTTAGACAAGAT
AGAGGAAGAGCAAAACAAAAGTAAGACCACCGCACAGCAAGCGGCCGCTGATCTTCAGACCTGGAGGAGG
AGATATGAGGGACAATTGGAGAAGTGAATTATATAAATATAAAGTAGTAAAAATTGAACCATTAGGAGTA
GCACCCACCAAGGCAAAGAGAAGAGTGGTGCAGAGAGAAAAAAGAGCAGTGGGAATAGGAGCTTTGTTCC
TTGGGTTCTTGGGAGCAGCAGGAAGCACTATGGGCGCAGCGTCAATGACGCTGACGGTACAGGCCAGACA
ATTATTGTCTGGTATAGTGCAGCAGCAGAACAATTTGCTGAGGGCTATTGAGGCGCAACAGCATCTGTTG
CAACTCACAGTCTGGGGCATCAAGCAGCTCCAGGCAAGAATCCTGGCTGTGGAAAGATACCTAAAGGATC
AACAGCTCCTGGGGATTTGGGGTTGCTCTGGAAAACTCATTTGCACCACTGCTGTGCCTTGGAATGCTAG
TTGGAGTAATAAATCTCTGGAACAGATTTGGAATCACACGACCTGGATGGAGTGGGACAGAGAAATTAAC
AATTACACAAGCTTAATACACTCCTTAATTGAAGAATCGCAAAACCAGCAAGAAAAGAATGAACAAGAAT
TATTGGAATTAGATAAATGGGCAAGTTTGTGGAATTGGTTTAACATAACAAATTGGCTGTGGTATATAAA
ATTATTCATAATGATAGTAGGAGGCTTGGTAGGTTTAAGAATAGTTTTTGCTGTACTTTCTATAGTGAAT
AGAGTTAGGCAGGGATATTCACCATTATCGTTTCAGACCCACCTCCCAACCCCGAGGGGACCCAGAGAGG
GCCTATTTCCCATGATTCCTTCATATTTGCATATACGATACAAGGCTGTTAGAGAGATAATTAGAATTAA
TTTGACTGTAAACACAAAGATATTAGTACAAAATACGTGACGTAGAAAGTAATAATTTCTTGGGTAGTTT
GCAGTTTTAAAATTATGTTTTAAAATGGACTATCATATGCTTACCGTAACTTGAAAGTATTTCGATTTCT
TGGCTTTATATATCTTGTGGAAAGGACGAAACACCGTTGTTCTGAGAGCAAGACATGTTTTAGAGCTAGA
AATAGCAAGTTAAAATAAGGCTAGTCCGTTATCAACTTGAAAAAGTGGCACCGAGTCGGTGCTTTTTTAA
GCTTGGCGTAACTAGATCTTGAGACAAATGGCAGTATTCATCCACAATTTTAAAAGAAAAGGGGGGATTG
GGGGGTACAGTGCAGGGGAAAGAATAGTAGACATAATAGCAACAGACATACAAACTAAAGAATTACAAAA
ACAAATTACAAAAATTCAAAATTTTCGGGTTTATTACAGGGACAGCAGAGATCCACTTTGGCGCCGGCTC
GAGGGGG
Features (pLannotate 1.2.2; 29 found; start..end, strand, type, name):
     14..80      +  CDS            small t antigen (fragment): SV40 (simian virus 40) small t antigen
    106..317     +  promoter       EF-1α core promoter: core promoter for human elongation factor EF-1α
    318..1256    +  intron         EF-1α intron A: intron upstream of the start codon of human EF-1α
   1278..1877    +  CDS            PuroR (fragment): puromycin N-acetyltransferase; pac from Streptomyces; confers resistance to puromycin
   1893..2481    +  misc_feature   WPRE: woodchuck hepatitis virus posttranscriptional regulatory element
   2532..2551    +  misc_feature   cPPT/CTS (fragment): central polypurine tract and central termination sequence of HIV-1
   2553..2786    +  LTR            3' LTR (ΔU3): self-inactivating 3' long terminal repeat (LTR) from HIV-1
   2864..2985    +  polyA_signal   SV40 poly(A) signal: SV40 polyadenylation signal
   3025..3160    +  rep_origin     SV40 ori: SV40 origin of replication
   3181..3199    -  promoter       T7 promoter: promoter for bacteriophage T7 RNA polymerase
   3207..3362    +  CDS            lacZα (fragment): LacZα fragment of β-galactosidase; lacZ fragment
   3367..3795    +  rep_origin     f1 ori (sequence partly withheld): f1 bacteriophage origin of replication; arrow indicates direction of (+) strand synthesis
   3848..3952    +  promoter       AmpR promoter: bla
   3953..4813    +  CDS            AmpR: β-lactamase; bla; confers resistance to ampicillin, carbenicillin, and related antibiotics
   4984..5572    +  rep_origin     ori: high-copy-number ColE1/pMB1/pBR322/pUC origin of replication
   5755..5847    +  CDS            lacI (fragment): lac repressor; lacI; The lac repressor binds to the lac operator to inhibit transcription in E. coli. This inhibition can be relieved by adding lactose or isopropyl-β-D-thiogalactopyranoside (IPTG).
   5860..5881    +  protein_bind   CAP binding site: CAP binding activates transcription in the presence of cAMP. E. coli catabolite activator protein
   5896..5926    +  promoter       lac promoter: promoter for the E. coli lac operon
   5934..5950    +  protein_bind   lac operator: The lac repressor binds to the lac operator to inhibit transcription in E. coli. This inhibition can be relieved by adding lactose or isopropyl-β-D-thiogalactopyranoside (IPTG). lac repressor encoded by lacI
   5995..6013    +  promoter       T3 promoter: promoter for bacteriophage T3 RNA polymerase
   6041..6267    +  promoter       RSV promoter: Rous sarcoma virus enhancer/promoter
   6268..6448    +  LTR            5' LTR (truncated): truncated 5' long terminal repeat (LTR) from HIV-1
   6495..6620    +  misc_feature   HIV-1 Ψ: packaging signal of human immunodeficiency virus type 1
   6604..6967    +  CDS            HIV-1 gag (fragment): gag protein from human immunodeficiency virus 1; gag
   7113..7346    +  misc_feature   RRE: The Rev response element (RRE) of HIV-1 allows for Rev-dependent mRNA export from the nucleus to the cytoplasm.
   7723..7749    +  CDS            Rev (fragment): human immunodeficiency virus 1 (HIV-1) Rev protein; rev; enhances nuclear export of unspliced and incompletely spliced viral mRNAs
   7753..7993    +  promoter       U6 promoter: RNA polymerase III promoter for human U6 snRNA
   8023..8098    +  misc_RNA       gRNA scaffold: guide RNA scaffold for the Streptococcus pyogenes CRISPR/Cas9 system
   8154..8271    +  misc_feature   cPPT/CTS: central polypurine tract and central termination sequence of HIV-1
