[The description below was written by a language model from this plasmid's Addgene catalogue record and pLannotate feature annotations shown in this document.]
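Description:
STK26 gRNA (BRDN0001149381) is a third-generation lentiviral guide RNA plasmid built on the lentiGuide-Puro backbone and designed to target human STK26 (also known as MST4 or MASK), a serine/threonine kinase gene. It is one of the clones from a human kinome gRNA collection, and the guide was designed against several STK26 reference transcripts. In bacteria the 8.3 kb plasmid is maintained at high copy through a ColE1/pUC-type origin and selected with ampicillin via β-lactamase. An f1 origin, lac promoter/operator remnants, T3 and T7 promoters and an SV40 origin with its poly(A) signal are carried over from the backbone.

The lentiviral transfer cassette begins with an RSV promoter fused to a truncated HIV-1 5′ LTR, which makes genomic RNA production Tat-independent. This is followed by the Ψ packaging signal with a partial gag region and by the Rev response element for Rev-dependent nuclear export. Downstream, a human U6 RNA polymerase III promoter drives the STK26-specific spacer joined to the Streptococcus pyogenes Cas9 gRNA scaffold. A cPPT/CTS element that aids nuclear import of the viral genome comes next. An EF-1α core promoter with its intron A then expresses puromycin N-acetyltransferase for selection of transduced mammalian cells. A WPRE enhances transcript expression, and a ΔU3 self-inactivating 3′ LTR closes the cassette.

The plasmid does not encode Cas9, so it is meant to be used alongside a separate Cas9 lentiviral vector or in cells that already express Cas9. In that setting it supports CRISPR knockout of STK26 after lentiviral delivery and puromycin selection.
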