Addgene plasmid #76000: STK26 gRNA (BRDN0001149381)
Purpose: 3rd generation lentiviral gRNA plasmid targeting human STK26
Depositing lab: John Doench & David Root. Depositing organization: Broad Institute. Publication: Optimized sgRNA design to maximize activity and minimize off-target effects of CRISPR-Cas9. Doench JG, Fusi N, Sullender M, Hegde M, Vaimberg EW, Donovan KF, Smith I, Tothova Z, Wilen C, Orchard R, Virgin HW, Listgarten J, Root DE. Nat Biotechnol. 2016 Jan 18. doi: 10.1038/nbt.3437. PubMed 26780180.
Backbone
  Vector backbone: lentiGuide-Puro
  Backbone manufacturer: Zhang Lab (Addgene plasmid # 52963)
  Vector type: Mammalian Expression, Lentiviral, CRISPR
  Selectable markers: Puromycin
Growth in bacteria
  Bacterial resistance: Ampicillin, 100 μg/mL
  Growth temperature: 37°C
  Growth strain: DH5alpha
  Copy number: High Copy
Gene/Insert
  Gene/Insert name: STK26 (alt names: STK26; NM_001042452.1)
  gRNA/shRNA sequence: TTGTTCTGAGAGCAAGACAT
  Species: H. sapiens (human)
  Entrez Gene: STK26 (a.k.a. MASK, MST4)
  Promoter: hU6
  Cloning method: Unknown
  Sequencing primers: 5′ U6-F; 3′ pS2-R
Terms and licenses: Academic/Nonprofit Terms; Industry Terms: Not Available to Industry
Depositor comments: The gRNA was designed to target the following Genbank reference sequence(s): NM_001042452.1,NM_001042453.1,NM_016542.3. Note that this plasmid does NOT contain Cas9. It should be used in conjunction with lentiCas9-Blast (Addgene #52962) or otherwise with cell lines already expressing Cas9. Browse the full kinome gRNA library at http://www.addgene.org/pooled-library/broadgpp-human-kinome/ or visit http://www.broadinstitute.org/rnai/public/ for detailed protocols and information.
How to cite: STK26 gRNA (BRDN0001149381) was a gift from John Doench & David Root (Addgene plasmid # 76000 ; http://n2t.net/addgene:76000 ; RRID:Addgene_76000)
