>Addgene plasmid #76000 | STK26 gRNA (BRDN0001149381) | depositor partial sequence | sequence record 143460 | Target Sequence
TTGTTCTGAGAGCAAGACAT
