>Addgene plasmid #76000 | STK26 gRNA (BRDN0001149381) | addgene partial sequence | sequence record 184985 | hU6-F
AGAAAGTAATAATTTCTTGGGTAGTTTGCAGTTTTAAAATTATGTTTTAAAATGGACTATCATATGCTTA
CCGTAACTTGAAAGTATTTCGATTTCTTGGCTTTATATATCTTGTGGAAAGGACGAAACACCGTTGTTCT
GAGAGCAAGACATGTTTTAGAGCTAGAAATAGCAAGTTAAAATAAGGCTAGTCCGTTATCAACTTGAAAA
AGTGGCACCGAGTCGGTGCTTTTTTAAGCTTGGCGTAACTAGATCTTGAGACAAATGGCAGTATTCATCC
ACAATTTTAAAAGAAAAGGGGGGATTGGGGGGTACAGTGCAGGGGAAAGAATAGTAGACATAATAGCAAC
AGACATACAAACTAAAGAATTACAAAAACAAATTACAAAAATTCAAAATTTTCGGGTTTATTACAGGGAC
AGCAGAGATCCACTTTGGCGCCGGCTCGAGGGGGCCCGGGTGCAAAGATGGATAAAGTTTTAAACAGAGA
GGAATCTTTGCAGCTAATGGACCTTCTAGGTCTTGAAAGGAGTGGGAATTGGCTCCGGTGCCCGTCAGTG
GGCAGAGCGC
